Addgene plasmid #129954: pRDAX-307 C-Tag Venus173/155[2] L10 FKBP mCherry
Purpose: PPI (BiFC/TriFC) assay vector
Depositing lab: Gary Lewin. Depositing organization: Max-Delbrueck-Centrum fuer Molekulare Medizin (MDC).
Backbone
  Vector backbone: custom built
  Vector type: Mammalian Expression
Growth in bacteria
  Bacterial resistance: Ampicillin, 100 μg/mL
  Growth temperature: 37°C
  Growth strain: DH5alpha
  Copy number: High Copy
Gene/Insert
  Gene/Insert name: FKBP
  Species: M. musculus (mouse)
  Cloning method: Restriction Enzyme; 5′ cloning site unknown (unknown if destroyed); 3′ cloning site unknown (unknown if destroyed)
Terms and licenses: Academic/Nonprofit Terms; Industry Terms: Not Available to Industry
How to cite: pRDAX-307 C-Tag Venus173/155[2] L10 FKBP mCherry was a gift from Gary Lewin (Addgene plasmid # 129954 ; http://n2t.net/addgene:129954 ; RRID:Addgene_129954)
