[The description below was written by a language model from this plasmid's Addgene catalogue record and pLannotate feature annotations shown in this document.]
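Description:
pRDAX-307 C-Tag Venus173/155[2] L10 FKBP mCherry is a custom-built mammalian expression plasmid of about 6.5 kb, designed as a protein–protein interaction assay vector for bimolecular or trimolecular fluorescence complementation (BiFC/TriFC). It is maintained in E. coli through a high-copy ColE1/pUC-type origin and selected with ampicillin via the β-lactamase gene and its own promoter.

The expression unit is driven by the human CMV immediate-early enhancer and promoter, followed by a chimeric β-globin/immunoglobulin intron that promotes efficient processing of the transcript. The first open reading frame encodes FKBP (FKBP12/FKBP1A). The catalogue lists the species as mouse, whereas the automated annotation matched the human protein, so the origin is not fully consistent across the record. FKBP is joined at its C-terminus to a short Aequorea-derived fluorescent protein fragment. The annotation tool labels this as an mTurquoise-GV fragment, but the plasmid name indicates that it is a split-Venus piece defined by the 155/173 break points. "L10" in the name presumably refers to the linker, which the record does not describe further.

An EMCV IRES downstream allows full-length mCherry to be translated from the same mRNA, giving a constitutive red signal that marks transfected cells and can serve to normalise the complementation readout. The transcript ends with a second copy of the chimeric intron, a WPRE to enhance expression, and a bGH polyadenylation signal. A rabbit β-globin poly(A) region and a T3 promoter lie further along the backbone.

Reconstituted Venus fluorescence would be expected when this fusion is co-expressed with partners carrying the complementary fragments.
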