Features (pLannotate 1.2.2; 17 found; start..end, strand, type, name):
    155..532     +  enhancer       CMV enhancer: human cytomegalovirus immediate early enhancer
    534..733     +  promoter       CMV promoter: human cytomegalovirus (CMV) immediate early promoter
    872..1004    +  intron         chimeric intron: chimera between introns from human β-globin and immunoglobulin heavy chain genes
   1025..1348    +  CDS            FKBP1A: FKB1A_HUMAN - Also known as FKBP1, FKBP12. Experimental evidence at protein level: Swiss-Prot protein existence level 1. Keeps in an inactive conformation TGFBR1, the TGF-beta type I serine/threonine kinase receptor, preventing TGF-beta receptor activation in absence of ligand. Recruits SMAD7 to ACVR1B which prevents the association of SMAD2 and SMAD3 with the activin receptor complex, thereby blocking the activin signal. May modulate the RYR1 calcium channel activity. PPIases accelerate the folding of proteins. It catalyzes the cis-trans isomerization of proline imidic peptide bonds in oligop
   1340..1630    +  CDS            mTurquoise-GV (fragment): mTurquoise-GV is a fluorescent protein published in 2010, derived from Aequorea victoria. It is reported to be a monomer.
   1647..2233    +  misc_feature   IRES2: internal ribosome entry site (IRES) of the encephalomyocarditis virus (EMCV)
   2234..2941    +  CDS            mCherry: mCherry is a basic (constitutively fluorescent) red fluorescent protein published in 2004, derived from Discosoma sp.. It is reported to be a very rapidly-maturing monomer with low acid sensitivity.
   2990..3122    +  intron         chimeric intron: chimera between introns from human β-globin and immunoglobulin heavy chain genes
   3131..3719    +  misc_feature   WPRE: woodchuck hepatitis virus posttranscriptional regulatory element
   3723..3739    +  misc_feature   MCS (fragment): pUC18/19 multiple cloning site
   3752..3863    +  polyA_signal   bGH poly(A) signal: bovine growth hormone polyadenylation signal
   3959..3977    -  promoter       T3 promoter: promoter for bacteriophage T3 RNA polymerase
   4036..4110    +  CDS            HBB (fragment): HBB_PONPY - Experimental evidence at transcript level: Swiss-Prot protein existence level 2. Involved in oxygen transport from the lung to the various peripheral tissues. From Pongo pygmaeus (Bornean orangutan).
   4181..4236    +  polyA_signal   β-globin poly(A) signal: rabbit β-globin polyadenylation signal (Gil and Proudfoot, 1987)
   4615..5203    -  rep_origin     ori: high-copy-number ColE1/pMB1/pBR322/pUC origin of replication
   5374..6234    -  CDS            AmpR: β-lactamase; bla; confers resistance to ampicillin, carbenicillin, and related antibiotics
   6235..6339    -  promoter       AmpR promoter: bla
>Addgene plasmid #129954 | pRDAX-307 C-Tag Venus173/155[2] L10 FKBP mCherry | depositor full sequence | sequence record 249332 | Full Sequence
GCCTGCCTCCAGGCCTCAATATTGGCCATTAGCCATATTATTCATTGGTTATATAGCATAAATCAATATT
GGCTATTGGCCATTGCATACGTTGTATCTATATCATAATATGTACATTTATATTGGCTCATGTCCAATAT
GACCGCCATGTTGGCATTGATTATTGACTAGTTATTAATAGTAATCAATTACGGGGTCATTAGTTCATAG
CCCATATATGGAGTTCCGCGTTACATAACTTACGGTAAATGGCCCGCCTGGCTGACCGCCCAACGACCCC
CGCCCATTGACGTCAATAATGACGTATGTTCCCATAGTAACGCCAATAGGGACTTTCCATTGACGTCAAT
GGGTGGAGTATTTACGGTAAACTGCCCACTTGGCAGTACATCAAGTGTATCATATGCCAAGTCCGCCCCC
TATTGACGTCAATGACGGTAAATGGCCCGCCTGGCATTATGCCCAGTACATGACCTTACGGGACTTTCCT
ACTTGGCAGTACATCTACGTATTAGTCATCGCTATTACCATGGTGATGCGGTTTTGGCAGTACACCAATG
GGCGTGGATAGCGGTTTGACTCACGGGGATTTCCAAGTCTCCACCCCATTGACGTCAATGGGAGTTTGTT
TTGGCACCAAAATCAACGGGACTTTCCAAAATGTCGTAATAACCCCGCCCCGTTGACGCAAATGGGCGGT
AGGCGTGTACGGTGGGAGGTCTATATAAGCAGAGCTCGTTTAGTGAACCGTCAGATCACTAGAAGCTTTA
TTGCGGTAGTTTATCACAGTTAAATTGCTAACGCAGTCAGTGCTTCTGACACAACAGTCTCGAACTTAAG
CTGCAGAAGTTGGTCGTGAGGCACTGGGCAGGTAAGTATCAAGGTTACAAGACAGGTTTAAGGAGACCAA
TAGAAACTGGGCTTGTCGAGACAGAGAAGACTCTTGCGTTTCTGATAGGCACCTATTGGTCTTACTGACA
TCCACTTTGCCTTTCTCTCCACAGGTGTCCACTCCCAGGCCACCATGGGAGTGCAGGTGGAAACCATCTC
CCCAGGAGACGGGCGCACCTTCCCCAAGCGCGGCCAGACCTGCGTGGTGCACTACACCGGGATGCTTGAA
GATGGAAAGAAATTTGATTCCTCCCGGGACAGAAACAAGCCCTTTAAGTTTATGCTAGGCAAGCAGGAGG
TGATCCGAGGCTGGGAAGAAGGGGTTGCCCAGATGAGTGTGGGTCAGAGAGCCAAACTGACTATATCTCC
AGATTATGCCTATGGTGCCACTGGGCACCCAGGCATCATCCCACCACATGCCACTCTCGTCTTCGATGTG
GAGCTTCTAAAACTGGAAGGGAGCTCTGCCAGCGGTGGCAGCACCAGTGATAAGCAGAAGAATGGGATTA
AGGCGAACTTCAAGATCCGACACAACATCGAGGATGGTGGGGTCCAGCTTGCCGACCATTATCAGCAGAA
CACACCCATTGGGGATGGACCAGTCCTGTTGCCGGATAACCACTACCTCAGTTACCAGAGCAAACTGTCC
AAAGATCCCAATGAGAAGAGGGACCATATGGTACTGCTCGAATTCGTGACTGCAGCAGGCATTACCCTTG
GGATGGATGAACTTTATAAGTAAGAATTCAGATCCGCCCCTCTCCCTCCCCCCCCCCTAACGTTACTGGC
CGAAGCCGCTTGGAATAAGGCCGGTGTGCGTTTGTCTATATGTTATTTTCCACCATATTGCCGTCTTTTG
GCAATGTGAGGGCCCGGAAACCTGGCCCTGTCTTCTTGACGAGCATTCCTAGGGGTCTTTCCCCTCTCGC
CAAAGGAATGCAAGGTCTGTTGAATGTCGTGAAGGAAGCAGTTCCTCTGGTAGCTTCTTGAAGACAAACA
ACGTCTGTAGCGACCCTTTGCAGGCAGCGGAACCCCCCACCTGGCGACAGGTGCCTCTGCGGCCAAAAGC
CACGTGTATAAGATACACCTGCAAAGGCGGCACAACCCCAGTGCCACGTTGTGAGTTGGATAGTTGTGGA
AAGAGTCAAATGGCTCTCCTCAAGCGTATTCAACAAGGGGCTGAAGGATGCCCAGAAGGTACCCCATTGT
ATGGGATCTGATCTGGGGCCTCGGTACACATGCTTTACATGTGTTTAGTCGAGGTTAAAAAAACGTCTAG
GCCCCCCGAACCACGGGGACGTGGTTTTCCTTTGAAAAACACGATGATAATATGGCCACAACCATGGTGA
GCAAGGGCGAGGAGGATAACATGGCCATCATCAAGGAGTTCATGCGCTTCAAGGTGCACATGGAGGGCTC
CGTGAACGGCCACGAGTTCGAGATCGAGGGCGAGGGCGAGGGCCGCCCCTACGAGGGCACCCAGACCGCC
AAGCTGAAGGTGACCAAGGGTGGCCCCCTGCCCTTCGCCTGGGACATCCTGTCCCCTCAGTTCATGTACG
GCTCCAAGGCCTACGTGAAGCACCCCGCCGACATCCCCGACTACTTGAAGCTGTCCTTCCCCGAGGGCTT
CAAGTGGGAGCGCGTGATGAACTTCGAGGACGGCGGCGTGGTGACCGTGACCCAGGACTCCTCCCTGCAG
GACGGCGAGTTCATCTACAAGGTGAAGCTGCGCGGCACCAACTTCCCCTCCGACGGCCCCGTAATGCAGA
AGAAGACCATGGGCTGGGAGGCCTCCTCCGAGCGGATGTACCCCGAGGACGGCGCCCTGAAGGGCGAGAT
CAAGCAGAGGCTGAAGCTGAAGGACGGCGGCCACTACGACGCTGAGGTCAAGACCACCTACAAGGCCAAG
AAGCCCGTGCAGCTGCCCGGCGCCTACAACGTCAACATCAAGTTGGACATCACCTCCCACAACGAGGACT
ACACCATCGTGGAACAGTACGAACGCGCCGAGGGCCGCCACTCCACCGGCGGCATGGACGAGCTGTACAA
GTAAACCGGTGCTCGAGGTACCGATGAATAGCTAAGGTCGAGGCCGCAGGTAAGTATCAAGGTTACAAGA
CAGGTTTAAGGAGACCAATAGAAACTGGGCTTGTCGAGACAGAGAAGACTCTTGCGTTTCTGATAGGCAC
CTATTGGTCTTACTGACATCCACTTTGCCTTTCTCTCCACAGGTGTCGACAATCAACCTCTGGATTACAA
AATTTGTGAAAGATTGACTGGTATTCTTAACTATGTTGCTCCTTTTACGCTATGTGGATACGCTGCTTTA
ATGCCTTTGTATCATGCTATTGCTTCCCGTATGGCTTTCATTTTCTCCTCCTTGTATAAATCCTGGTTGC
TGTCTCTTTATGAGGAGTTGTGGCCCGTTGTCAGGCAACGTGGCGTGGTGTGCACTGTGTTTGCTGACGC
AACCCCCACTGGTTGGGGCATTGCCACCACCTGTCAGCTCCTTTCCGGGACTTTCGCTTTCCCCCTCCCT
ATTGCCACGGCGGAACTCATCGCCGCCTGCCTTGCCCGCTGCTGGACAGGGGCTCGGCTGTTGGGCACTG
ACAATTCCGTGGTGTTGTCGGGGAAGCTGACGTCCTTTCCATGGCTGCTCGCCTGTGTTGCCACCTGGAT
TCTGCGCGGGACGTCCTTCTGCTACGTCCCTTCGGCCCTCAATCCAGCGGACCTTCCTTCCCGCGGCCTG
CTGCCGGCTCTGCGGCCTCTTCCGCGTCTTCGCCTTCGCCCTCAGACGAGTCGGATCTCCCTTTGGGCCG
CCTCCCCGCCTGGAATTCGAGCTCGGTACGATCAGCCTCGACTGTGCCTTCTAGTTGCCAGCCATCTGTT
GTTTGCCCCTCCCCCGTGCCTTCCTTGACCCTGGAAGGTGCCACTCCCACTGTCCTTTCCTAATAAAATG
AGGAAATTGCATCGCATTGTCTGAGTAGGTGTCATTCTATTCTGGGGGGTGGGGTGGGGCAGGACAGCAA
GGGGGAGGATTGGGAAGACAATAGCCCAGCTTTTGTTCCCTTTAGTGAGGGTTAATTGCGCGCTTGGCGT
AATCATGGTCATAGCTGTTTCCTGTGTGAAATTGTTATCCGCTAATTCACTCCTCAGGTGCAGGCTGCCT
ATCAGAAGGTGGTGGCTGGTGTGGCCAATGCCCTGGCTCACAAATACCACTGAGATCTTTTTCCCTCTGC
CAAAAATTATGGGGACATCATGAAGCCCCTTGAGCATCTGACTTCTGGCTAATAAAGGAAATTTATTTTC
ATTGCAATAGTGTGTTGGAATTTTTTGTGTCTCTCACTCGGAAGGACATATGGGAGGGCAAATCATTTAA
AACATCAGAATGAGTATTTGGTTTAGAGTTTGGCAACATATGCCCATATGCTGGCTGCCATGAACAAAGG
TTGGCTATAAAGAGGTCATCAGTATATGAAACAGCCCCCTGCTGTCCATTCCTTATTCCATAGAAAAGCC
TTGACTTGAGGTTAGATTTTTTTTATATTTTGTTTTGTGTTATTTTTTTCTTTAACATCCCTAAAATTTT
CCTTACATGTTTTACTAGCCAGATTTTTCCTCCTCTCCTGACTACTCCCAGTCATAGCTGTCCCTCTTCT
CTTATGGAGATCGGCCGGCCGCCGGCGTCGACGCGCGCGGCCGCGGCGCGCCGTTGCTGGCGTTTTTCCA
TAGGCTCCGCCCCCCTGACGAGCATCACAAAAATCGACGCTCAAGTCAGAGGTGGCGAAACCCGACAGGA
CTATAAAGATACCAGGCGTTTCCCCCTGGAAGCTCCCTCGTGCGCTCTCCTGTTCCGACCCTGCCGCTTA
CCGGATACCTGTCCGCCTTTCTCCCTTCGGGAAGCGTGGCGCTTTCTCATAGCTCACGCTGTAGGTATCT
CAGTTCGGTGTAGGTCGTTCGCTCCAAGCTGGGCTGTGTGCACGAACCCCCCGTTCAGCCCGACCGCTGC
GCCTTATCCGGTAACTATCGTCTTGAGTCCAACCCGGTAAGACACGACTTATCGCCACTGGCAGCAGCCA
CTGGTAACAGGATTAGCAGAGCGAGGTATGTAGGCGGTGCTACAGAGTTCTTGAAGTGGTGGCCTAACTA
CGGCTACACTAGAAGAACAGTATTTGGTATCTGCGCTCTGCTGAAGCCAGTTACCTTCGGAAAAAGAGTT
GGTAGCTCTTGATCCGGCAAACAAACCACCGCTGGTAGCGGTGGTTTTTTTGTTTGCAAGCAGCAGATTA
CGCGCAGAAAAAAAGGATCTCAAGAAGATCCTTTGATCTTTTCTACGGGGTCTGACGCTCAGTGGAACGA
AAACTCACGTTAAGGGATTTTGGTCATGAGATTATCAAAAAGGATCTTCACCTAGATCCTTTTAAATTAA
AAATGAAGTTTTAAATCAATCTAAAGTATATATGAGTAAACTTGGTCTGACAGTTACCAATGCTTAATCA
GTGAGGCACCTATCTCAGCGATCTGTCTATTTCGTTCATCCATAGTTGCCTGACTCCCCGTCGTGTAGAT
AACTACGATACGGGAGGGCTTACCATCTGGCCCCAGTGCTGCAATGATACCGCGAGACCCACGCTCACCG
GCTCCAGATTTATCAGCAATAAACCAGCCAGCCGGAAGGGCCGAGCGCAGAAGTGGTCCTGCAACTTTAT
CCGCCTCCATCCAGTCTATTAATTGTTGCCGGGAAGCTAGAGTAAGTAGTTCGCCAGTTAATAGTTTGCG
CAACGTTGTTGCCATTGCTACAGGCATCGTGGTGTCACGCTCGTCGTTTGGTATGGCTTCATTCAGCTCC
GGTTCCCAACGATCAAGGCGAGTTACATGATCCCCCATGTTGTGCAAAAAAGCGGTTAGCTCCTTCGGTC
CTCCGATCGTTGTCAGAAGTAAGTTGGCCGCAGTGTTATCACTCATGGTTATGGCAGCACTGCATAATTC
TCTTACTGTCATGCCATCCGTAAGATGCTTTTCTGTGACTGGTGAGTACTCAACCAAGTCATTCTGAGAA
TAGTGTATGCGGCGACCGAGTTGCTCTTGCCCGGCGTCAATACGGGATAATACCGCGCCACATAGCAGAA
CTTTAAAAGTGCTCATCATTGGAAAACGTTCTTCGGGGCGAAAACTCTCAAGGATCTTACCGCTGTTGAG
ATCCAGTTCGATGTAACCCACTCGTGCACCCAACTGATCTTCAGCATCTTTTACTTTCACCAGCGTTTCT
GGGTGAGCAAAAACAGGAAGGCAAAATGCCGCAAAAAAGGGAATAAGGGCGACACGGAAATGTTGAATAC
TCATACTCTTCCTTTTTCAATATTATTGAAGCATTTATCAGGGTTATTGTCTCATGAGCGGATACATATT
TGAATGTATTTAGAAAAATAAACAAATAGGGGTTCCGCGCACATTTCCCCGAAAAGTGCCACCTGACGTC
TAAGAAACCATTATTATCATGACATTAACCTATAAAAATAGGCGTATCACGAGGCCCTTTCGTCTACGCG
CGCGCCGGCGGCGCGCCGTCGACGGCCGGCCGCGGCCGC
